Addgene plasmid #54211: mEmerald-Occludin-C-14
Purpose: Localization: Tight Junctions, Excitation: 487, Emission: 509
Depositing lab: Michael Davidson. Depositing organization: Florida State University, Tallahassee.
Backbone
  Vector backbone: mEmerald-C1
  Backbone size w/o insert (bp): 4750
  Vector type: Mammalian Expression
  Selectable markers: Neomycin (select with G418)
Growth in bacteria
  Bacterial resistance: Kanamycin, 50 μg/mL
  Growth temperature: 37°C
  Growth strain: DH5alpha
  Copy number: High Copy
Gene/Insert
  Gene/Insert name: Occludin (alt name: NM_002538.2)
  Species: H. sapiens (human)
  Entrez Gene: OCLN (a.k.a. BLCPMG, PPP1R115, PTORCH1)
  Promoter: CMV
  Tag / fusion protein: mEmerald (N terminal on backbone)
  Cloning method: Unknown
  Sequencing primers: 5′ CMV-F; 3′ SV40pA-R
Terms and licenses: Academic/Nonprofit Terms; Industry Terms
Depositor comments: . Excitation = 487; Emission = 509. Localization data: Tight Junctions
How to cite: mEmerald-Occludin-C-14 was a gift from Michael Davidson (Addgene plasmid # 54211 ; http://n2t.net/addgene:54211 ; RRID:Addgene_54211)
