[The description below was written by a language model from this plasmid's Addgene catalogue record and pLannotate feature annotations shown in this document.]
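Description:
mEmerald-Occludin-C-14 is a mammalian expression plasmid built on the mEmerald-C1 backbone, a C1-type fluorescent protein fusion vector. It expresses human occludin (OCLN) fused at its N terminus to the green fluorescent protein mEmerald. The sequenced record is about 6.3 kb. The plasmid is propagated in E. coli at high copy from a ColE1/pUC-type origin and also carries an f1 phage origin. One NeoR/KanR (Tn5 aminoglycoside phosphotransferase) gene provides selection in both hosts. A bacterial bla-type promoter drives it for kanamycin resistance in bacteria, and the SV40 enhancer/early promoter drives it for G418 selection of transfected mammalian cells, with the HSV TK polyadenylation signal terminating the cassette. The short ble, bGH poly(A) and SV40 large T antigen fragments in the annotation are probably residual backbone sequence or incidental matches, not functional parts.

The expression unit consists of the human cytomegalovirus immediate early enhancer and promoter, the mEmerald coding sequence, a short stretch that includes remnant multiple cloning site sequence and serves as the linker, and then the occludin coding sequence. An SV40 polyadenylation signal follows. The "C-14" in the name may refer to this fusion orientation and linker length, but the record does not say so, and the cloning method is listed as unknown. mEmerald is a rapidly maturing monomeric Aequorea victoria GFP derivative, with excitation and emission recorded here at 487 and 509 nm. Occludin is an integral membrane protein of tight junctions, so the fusion serves as a fluorescent marker for these structures. The construct's recorded purpose is tight junction localization, which suits it to imaging cell-cell contacts in transiently transfected or G418-selected mammalian cells.
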