Features (pLannotate 1.2.2; 16 found; start..end, strand, type, name):
     68..371     +  enhancer       CMV enhancer: human cytomegalovirus immediate early enhancer
    372..575     +  promoter       CMV promoter: human cytomegalovirus (CMV) immediate early promoter
    620..1336    +  CDS            mEmerald: mEmerald is a basic (constitutively fluorescent) green fluorescent protein published in 1998, derived from Aequorea victoria. It is reported to be a very rapidly-maturing monomer with moderate acid sensitivity.
   1337..1355    +  misc_feature   MCS (fragment): multiple cloning site
   1379..2941    +  CDS            OCLN: OCLN_HUMAN - Experimental evidence at protein level: Swiss-Prot protein existence level 1. (Microbial infection) Acts as a co-receptor for hepatitis C virus (HCV) in hepatocytes. From Homo sapiens (Human).
   2945..2970    +  misc_feature   MCS (fragment): multiple cloning site
   2982..3066    +  CDS            large T antigen (fragment): large T antigen from SV40 (simian virus 40)
   3089..3210    +  polyA_signal   SV40 poly(A) signal: SV40 polyadenylation signal
   3244..3672    -  rep_origin     f1 ori (sequence partly withheld): f1 bacteriophage origin of replication; arrow indicates direction of (+) strand synthesis
   3699..3803    +  promoter       AmpR promoter: bla
   3805..4162    +  promoter       SV40 promoter: SV40 enhancer and early promoter
   4197..4991    +  CDS            NeoR/KanR: aminoglycoside phosphotransferase from Tn5; aph(3')-II (or nptII); confers resistance to neomycin, kanamycin, and G418 (Geneticin®)
   5012..5164    +  CDS            ble (fragment): BLE_KLEPN - Experimental evidence at protein level: Swiss-Prot protein existence level 1. Binding protein with a strong affinity to the bleomycin family of antibiotics. Binds to CL990; an antimitotic-antibiotic compound. From Klebsiella pneumoniae.
   5223..5270    +  polyA_signal   HSV TK poly(A) signal: herpes simplex virus thymidine kinase polyadenylation signal (Cole and Stacy, 1985)
   5361..5377    -  polyA_signal   bGH poly(A) signal (fragment): bovine growth hormone polyadenylation signal
   5599..6187    +  rep_origin     ori: high-copy-number ColE1/pMB1/pBR322/pUC origin of replication
>Addgene plasmid #54211 | mEmerald-Occludin-C-14 | addgene full sequence | sequence record 140287 | Addgene NGS Result
CATGCATTAGTTATTAATAGTAATCAATTACGGGGTCATTAGTTCATAGCCCATATATGGAGTTCCGCGT
TACATAACTTACGGTAAATGGCCCGCCTGGCTGACCGCCCAACGACCCCCGCCCATTGACGTCAATAATG
ACGTATGTTCCCATAGTAACGCCAATAGGGACTTTCCATTGACGTCAATGGGTGGAGTATTTACGGTAAA
CTGCCCACTTGGCAGTACATCAAGTGTATCATATGCCAAGTACGCCCCCTATTGACGTCAATGACGGTAA
ATGGCCCGCCTGGCATTATGCCCAGTACATGACCTTATGGGACTTTCCTACTTGGCAGTACATCTACGTA
TTAGTCATCGCTATTACCATGGTGATGCGGTTTTGGCAGTACATCAATGGGCGTGGATAGCGGTTTGACT
CACGGGGATTTCCAAGTCTCCACCCCATTGACGTCAATGGGAGTTTGTTTTGGCACCAAAATCAACGGGA
CTTTCCAAAATGTCGTAACAACTCCGCCCCATTGACGCAAATGGGCGGTAGGCGTGTACGGTGGGAGGTC
TATATAAGCAGAGCTGGTTTAGTGAACCGTCAGATCCGCTAGCGCTACCGGTCGCCACCATGGTGAGCAA
GGGCGAGGAGCTGTTCACCGGGGTGGTGCCCATCCTGGTCGAGCTGGACGGCGACGTAAACGGCCACAAG
TTCAGCGTGTCCGGCGAGGGCGAGGGCGATGCCACCTACGGCAAGCTGACCCTGAAGTTCATCTGCACCA
CCGGCAAGCTGCCCGTGCCCTGGCCCACCCTCGTGACCACCTTGACCTACGGCGTGCAGTGCTTCGCCCG
CTACCCCGACCACATGAAGCAGCACGACTTCTTCAAGTCCGCCATGCCCGAAGGCTACGTCCAGGAGCGC
ACCATCTTCTTCAAGGACGACGGCAACTACAAGACCCGCGCCGAGGTGAAGTTCGAGGGCGACACCCTGG
TGAACCGCATCGAGCTGAAGGGCATCGACTTCAAGGAGGACGGCAACATCCTGGGGCACAAGCTGGAGTA
CAACTACAACAGCCACAAGGTCTATATCACCGCCGACAAGCAGAAGAACGGCATCAAGGTGAACTTCAAG
ACCCGCCACAACATCGAGGACGGCAGCGTGCAGCTCGCCGACCACTACCAGCAGAACACCCCCATCGGCG
ACGGCCCCGTGCTGCTGCCCGACAACCACTACCTGAGCACCCAGTCCAAGCTGAGCAAAGACCCCAACGA
GAAGCGCGATCACATGGTCCTGCTGGAGTTCGTGACCGCCGCCGGGATCACTCTCGGCATGGACGAGCTG
TACAAGTCCGGACTCAGATCTCGAGGAAGCGGCGGATCTGGGTCCGGATCATCCAGGCCTCTTGAAAGTC
CACCTCCTTACAGGCCTGATGAATTCAAACCGAATCATTATGCACCAAGCAATGACATATATGGTGGAGA
GATGCATGTTCGACCAATGCTCTCTCAGCCAGCCTACTCTTTTTACCCAGAAGATGAAATTCTTCACTTC
TACAAATGGACCTCTCCTCCAGGAGTGATTCGGATCCTGTCTATGCTCATTATTGTGATGTGCATTGCCA
TCTTTGCCTGTGTGGCCTCCACGCTTGCCTGGGACAGAGGCTATGGAACTTCCCTTTTAGGAGGTAGTGT
AGGCTACCCTTATGGAGGAAGTGGCTTTGGTAGCTACGGAAGTGGCTATGGCTATGGCTATGGTTATGGC
TATGGCTACGGAGGCTATACAGACCCAAGAGCAGCAAAGGGCTTCATGTTGGCCATGGCTGCCTTTTGTT
TCATTGCCGCGTTGGTGATCTTTGTTACCAGTGTTATAAGATCTGAAATGTCCAGAACAAGAAGATACTA
CTTAAGTGTGATAATAGTGAGTGCTATCCTGGGCATCATGGTGTTTATTGCCACAATTGTCTATATAATG
GGAGTGAACCCAACTGCTCAGTCTTCTGGATCTCTATATGGTTCACAAATATATGCCCTCTGCAACCAAT
TTTATACACCTGCAGCTACTGGACTCTACGTGGATCAGTATTTGTATCACTACTGTGTTGTGGATCCCCA
GGAGGCCATTGCCATTGTACTGGGGTTCATGATTATTGTGGCTTTTGCTTTAATAATTTTCTTTGCTGTG
AAAACTCGAAGAAAGATGGACAGGTATGACAAGTCCAATATTTTGTGGGACAAGGAACACATTTATGATG
AGCAGCCCCCCAATGTCGAGGAGTGGGTTAAAAATGTGTCTGCAGGCACACAGGACGTGCCTTCACCCCC
ATCTGACTATGTGGAAAGAGTTGACAGTCCCATGGCATACTCTTCCAATGGCAAAGTGAATGACAAGCGG
TTTTATCCAGAGTCTTCCTATAAATCCACGCCGGTTCCTGAAGTGGTTCAGGAGCTTCCATTAACTTCGC
CTGTGGATGACTTCAGGCAGCCTCGTTACAGCAGCGGTGGTAACTTTGAGACACCTTCAAAAAGAGCACC
TGCAAAGGGAAGAGCAGGAAGGTCAAAGAGAACAGAGCAAGATCACTATGAGACAGACTACACAACTGGC
GGCGAGTCCTGTGATGAGCTGGAGGAGGACTGGATCAGGGAATATCCACCTATCACTTCAGATCAACAAA
GACAACTGTACAAGAGGAATTTTGACACTGGCCTACAGGAATACAAGAGCTTACAATCAGAACTTGATGA
GATCAATAAAGAACTCTCCCGTTTGGATAAAGAATTGGATGACTATAGAGAAGAAAGTGAAGAGTACATG
GCTGCTGCTGATGAATACAATAGACTGAAGCAAGTGAAGGGATCTGCAGATTACAAAAGTAAGAAGAATC
ATTGCAAGCAGTTAAAGAGCAAATTGTCACACATCAAGAAGATGGTTGGAGACTATGATAGACAGAAAAC
ATAGGGTACCGCGGGCCCGGGATCCACCGGATCTAGATAACTGATCATAATCAGCCATACCACATTTGTA
GAGGTTTTACTTGCTTTAAAAAACCTCCCACACCTCCCCCTGAACCTGAAACATAAAATGAATGCAATTG
TTGTTGTTAACTTGTTTATTGCAGCTTATAATGGTTACAAATAAAGCAATAGCATCACAAATTTCACAAA
TAAAGCATTTTTTTCACTGCATTCTAGTTGTGGTTTGTCCAAACTCATCAATGTATCTTAACGCGTAAAT
TGTAAGCGTTAATATTTTGTTAAAATTCGCGTTAAATTTTTGTTAAATCAGCTCATTTTTTAACCAATAG
GCCGAAATCGGCAAAATCCCTTATAAATCAAAAGAATAGACCGAGATAGGGT
[37 nt withheld, positions 3343-3379]
AAAGAACGTGGACTCCAACGTCAAAGG
[49 nt withheld, positions 3407-3455]
T
[91 nt withheld, positions 3457-3547]
G
[124 nt withheld, positions 3549-3672]
CAGGTGGCACTTTTCGGGGAAATGTGCGCGGAACCCCTATTTGTTTATTTTTCTAAATACATTCAAATAT
GTATCCGCTCATGAGACAATAACCCTGATAAATGCTTCAATAATATTGAAAAAGGAAGAGTCCTGAGGCG
GAAAGAACCAGCTGTGGAATGTGTGTCAGTTAGGGTGTGGAAAGTCCCCAGGCTCCCCAGCAGGCAGAAG
TATGCAAAGCATGCATCTCAATTAGTCAGCAACCAGGTGTGGAAAGTCCCCAGGCTCCCCAGCAGGCAGA
AGTATGCAAAGCATGCATCTCAATTAGTCAGCAACCATAGTCCCGCCCCTAACTCCGCCCATCCCGCCCC
TAACTCCGCCCAGTTCCGCCCATTCTCCGCCCCATGGCTGACTAATTTTTTTTATTTATGCAGAGGCCGA
GGCCGCCTCGGCCTCTGAGCTATTCCAGAAGTAGTGAGGAGGCTTTTTTGGAGGCCTAGGCTTTTGCAAA
GATCGATCAAGAGACAGGATGAGGATCGTTTCGCATGATTGAACAAGATGGATTGCACGCAGGTTCTCCG
GCCGCTTGGGTGGAGAGGCTATTCGGCTATGACTGGGCACAACAGACAATCGGCTGCTCTGATGCCGCCG
TGTTCCGGCTGTCAGCGCAGGGGCGCCCGGTTCTTTTTGTCAAGACCGACCTGTCCGGTGCCCTGAATGA
ACTGCAAGACGAGGCAGCGCGGCTATCGTGGCTGGCCACGACGGGCGTTCCTTGCGCAGCTGTGCTCGAC
GTTGTCACTGAAGCGGGAAGGGACTGGCTGCTATTGGGCGAAGTGCCGGGGCAGGATCTCCTGTCATCTC
ACCTTGCTCCTGCCGAGAAAGTATCCATCATGGCTGATGCAATGCGGCGGCTGCATACGCTTGATCCGGC
TACCTGCCCATTCGACCACCAAGCGAAACATCGCATCGAGCGAGCACGTACTCGGATGGAAGCCGGTCTT
GTCGATCAGGATGATCTGGACGAAGAGCATCAGGGGCTCGCGCCAGCCGAACTGTTCGCCAGGCTCAAGG
CGAGCATGCCCGACGGCGAGGATCTCGTCGTGACCCATGGCGATGCCTGCTTGCCGAATATCATGGTGGA
AAATGGCCGCTTTTCTGGATTCATCGACTGTGGCCGGCTGGGTGTGGCGGACCGCTATCAGGACATAGCG
TTGGCTACCCGTGATATTGCTGAAGAGCTTGGCGGCGAATGGGCTGACCGCTTCCTCGTGCTTTACGGTA
TCGCCGCTCCCGATTCGCAGCGCATCGCCTTCTATCGCCTTCTTGACGAGTTCTTCTGAGCGGGACTCTG
GGGTTCGAAATGACCGACCAAGCGACGCCCAACCTGCCATCACGAGATTTCGATTCCACCGCCGCCTTCT
ATGAAAGGTTGGGCTTCGGAATCGTTTTCCGGGACGCCGGCTGGATGATCCTCCAGCGCGGGGATCTCAT
GCTGGAGTTCTTCGCCCACCCTAGGGGGAGGCTAACTGAAACACGGAAGGAGACAATACCGGAAGGAACC
CGCGCTATGACGGCAATAAAAAGACAGAATAAAACGCACGGTGTTGGGTCGTTTGTTCATAAACGCGGGG
TTCGGTCCCAGGGCTGGCACTCTGTCGATACCCCACCGAGACCCCATTGGGGCCAATACGCCCGCGTTTC
TTCCTTTTCCCCACCCCACCCCCCAAGTTCGGGTGAAGGCCCAGGGCTCGCAGCCAACGTCGGGGCGGCA
GGCCCTGCCATAGCCTCAGGTTACTCATATATACTTTAGATTGATTTAAAACTTCATTTTTAATTTAAAA
GGATCTAGGTGAAGATCCTTTTTGATAATCTCATGACCAAAATCCCTTAACGTGAGTTTTCGTTCCACTG
AGCGTCAGACCCCGTAGAAAAGATCAAAGGATCTTCTTGAGATCCTTTTTTTCTGCGCGTAATCTGCTGC
TTGCAAACAAAAAAACCACCGCTACCAGCGGTGGTTTGTTTGCCGGATCAAGAGCTACCAACTCTTTTTC
CGAAGGTAACTGGCTTCAGCAGAGCGCAGATACCAAATACTGTTCTTCTAGTGTAGCCGTAGTTAGGCCA
CCACTTCAAGAACTCTGTAGCACCGCCTACATACCTCGCTCTGCTAATCCTGTTACCAGTGGCTGCTGCC
AGTGGCGATAAGTCGTGTCTTACCGGGTTGGACTCAAGACGATAGTTACCGGATAAGGCGCAGCGGTCGG
GCTGAACGGGGGGTTCGTGCACACAGCCCAGCTTGGAGCGAACGACCTACACCGAACTGAGATACCTACA
GCGTGAGCTATGAGAAAGCGCCACGCTTCCCGAAGGGAGAAAGGCGGACAGGTATCCGGTAAGCGGCAGG
GTCGGAACAGGAGAGCGCACGAGGGAGCTTCCAGGGGGAAACGCCTGGTATCTTTATAGTCCTGTCGGGT
TTCGCCACCTCTGACTTGAGCGTCGATTTTTGTGATGCTCGTCAGGGGGGCGGAGCCTATGGAAAAACGC
CAGCAACGCGGCCTTTTTACGGTTCCTGGCCTTTTGCTGGCCTTTTGCTCACATGTTCTTTCCTGCGTTA
TCCCCTGATTCTGTGGATAACCGTATTACCGC
