>Addgene plasmid #54211 | mEmerald-Occludin-C-14 | depositor partial sequence | sequence record 84356 | insert sequence
AGATCCGCTAGCGCTACCGGTCGCCACCATGGTGAGCAAGGGCGAGGAGCTGTTCACCGGGGTGGTGCCC
ATCCTGGTCGAGCTGGACGGCGACGTAAACGGCCACAAGTTCAGCGTGTCCGGCGAGGGCGAGGGCGATG
CCACCTACGGCAAGCTGACCCTGAAGTTCATCTGCACCACCGGCAAGCTGCCCGTGCCCTGGCCCACCCT
CGTGACCACCTTGACCTACGGCGTGCAGTGCTTCGCCCGCTACCCCGACCACATGAAGCAGCACGACTTC
TTCAAGTCCGCCATGCCCGAAGGCTACGTCCAGGAGCGCACCATCTTCTTCAAGGACGACGGCAACTACA
AGACCCGCGCCGAGGTGAAGTTCGAGGGCGACACCCTGGTGAACCGCATCGAGCTGAAGGGCATCGACTT
CAAGGAGGACGGCAACATCCTGGGGCACAAGCTGGAGTACAACTACAACAGCCACAAGGTCTATATCACC
GCCGACAAGCAGAAGAACGGCATCAAGGTGAACTTCAAGACCCGCCACAACATCGAGGACGGCAGCGTGC
AGCTCGCCGACCACTACCAGCAGAACACCCCCATCGGCGACGGCCCCGTGCTGCTGCCCGACAACCACTA
CCTGAGCACCCAGTCCAAGCTGAGCAAAGACCCCAACGAGAAGCGCGATCACATGGTCCTGCTGGAGTTC
GTGACCGCCGCCGGGATCACTCTCGGCATGGACGAGCTGTACAAGTCCGGACTCAGATCTCGAGGAAGCG
GCGGATCTGGGTCCGGATCATCCAGGCCTCTTGAAAGTCCACCTCCTTACAGGCCTGATGAATTCAAACC
GAATCATTATGCACCAAGCAATGACATATATGGTGGAGAGATGCATGTTCGACCAATGCTCTCTCAGCCA
GCCTACTCTTTTTACCCAGAAGATGAAATTCTTCACTTCTACAAATGGACCTCTCCTCCAGGAGTGATTC
GGATCCTGTCTATGCTCATTATTGTGATGTGCATTGCCATCTTTGCCTGTGTGGCCTCCACGCTTGCCTG
GGACAGAGGCTATGGAACTTCCCTTTTAGGAGGTAGTGTAGGCTACCCTTATGGAGGAAGTGGCTTTGGT
AGCTACGGAAGTGGCTATGGCTATGGCTATGGTTATGGCTATGGCTACGGAGGCTATACAGACCCAAGAG
CAGCAAAGGGCTTCATGTTGGCCATGGCTGCCTTTTGTTTCATTGCCGCGTTGGTGATCTTTGTTACCAG
TGTTATAAGATCTGAAATGTCCAGAACAAGAAGATACTACTTAAGTGTGATAATAGTGAGTGCTATCCTG
GGCATCATGGTGTTTATTGCCACAATTGTCTATATAATGGGAGTGAACCCAACTGCTCAGTCTTCTGGAT
CTCTATATGGTTCACAAATATATGCCCTCTGCAACCAATTTTATACACCTGCAGCTACTGGACTCTACGT
GGATCAGTATTTGTATCACTACTGTGTTGTGGATCCCCAGGAGGCCATTGCCATTGTACTGGGGTTCATG
ATTATTGTGGCTTTTGCTTTAATAATTTTCTTTGCTGTGAAAACTCGAAGAAAGATGGACAGGTATGACA
AGTCCAATATTTTGTGGGACAAGGAACACATTTATGATGAGCAGCCCCCCAATGTCGAGGAGTGGGTTAA
AAATGTGTCTGCAGGCACACAGGACGTGCCTTCACCCCCATCTGACTATGTGGAAAGAGTTGACAGTCCC
ATGGCATACTCTTCCAATGGCAAAGTGAATGACAAGCGGTTTTATCCAGAGTCTTCCTATAAATCCACGC
CGGTTCCTGAAGTGGTTCAGGAGCTTCCATTAACTTCGCCTGTGGATGACTTCAGGCAGCCTCGTTACAG
CAGCGGTGGTAACTTTGAGACACCTTCAAAAAGAGCACCTGCAAAGGGAAGAGCAGGAAGGTCAAAGAGA
ACAGAGCAAGATCACTATGAGACAGACTACACAACTGGCGGCGAGTCCTGTGATGAGCTGGAGGAGGACT
GGATCAGGGAATATCCACCTATCACTTCAGATCAACAAAGACAACTGTACAAGAGGAATTTTGACACTGG
CCTACAGGAATACAAGAGCTTACAATCAGAACTTGATGAGATCAATAAAGAACTCTCCCGTTTGGATAAA
GAATTGGATGACTATAGAGAAGAAAGTGAAGAGTACATGGCTGCTGCTGATGAATACAATAGACTGAAGC
AAGTGAAGGGATCTGCAGATTACAAAAGTAAGAAGAATCATTGCAAGCAGTTAAAGAGCAAATTGTCACA
CATCAAGAAGATGGTTGGAGACTATGATAGACAGAAAACATAGGGTACCGCGGGCCCGGGATCCACCGGA
TCTAGATAACTGATCATAATCAGCCATACCACAT
