>Addgene plasmid #54211 | mEmerald-Occludin-C-14 | addgene partial sequence | sequence record 89338 | EGFP-C 5'-CATGGTCCTGCTGGAGTTCGTG-3'
GGACGAGCTGTACAAGTCCGGACTCAGATCTCGAGGAAGCGGCGGATCTGGGTCCGGATCATCCAGGCCT
CTTGAAAGTCCACCTCCTTACAGGCCTGATGAATTCAAACCGAATCATTATGCACCAAGCAATGACATAT
ATGGTGGAGAGATGCATGTTCGACCAATGCTCTCTCAGCCAGCCTACTCTTTTTACCCAGAAGATGAAAT
TCTTCACTTCTACAAATGGACCTCTCCTCCAGGAGTGATTCGGATCCTGTCTATGCTCATTATTGTGATG
TGCATTGCCATCTTTGCCTGTGTGGCCTCCACGCTTGCCTGGGACAGAGGCTATGGAACTTCCCTTTTAG
GAGGTAGTGTAGGCTACCCTTATGGAGGAAGTGGCTTTGGTAGCTACGGAAGTGGCTATGGCTATGGCTA
TGGTTATGGCTATGGCTACGGAGGCTATACAGACCCAAGAGCAGCAAAGGGCTTCATGTTGGCCATGGCT
GCCTTTTGTTTCATTGCCGCGTTGGTGATCTTTGTTACCAGTGTTATAAGATCTGAAATGTCCAGAACAA
GAAGATACTACTTAAGTGTGATAATAGTGAGTGCTATCCTGGGCATCATGGTGTTTATTGCCACAATTGT
CTATATAATGGGAGTGAACCCAACTGCTCAGTCTTCTGGATCTCTATATGGTTCACAAATATATGCCCTC
TGCAACCAATTTTATACACCTGCAGCTACTGGACTCTACGTGGATCAGTATTTGTATCACTACTGTGTTG
TGGATCCCCAGGAGGCCATTGCCATTGTACTGGGGTTCATGATTATTGTGGCTTTTGCTTTAATAATTTT
CTTTGCTGTGAAAACTCGAAGAAAGATGGACAGGTATGACAAGTCCAATATTTTGTGGGACAAGGAACAC
ATT
